>Addgene plasmid #29247 | pEMS1499 | addgene partial sequence | sequence record 38843 | LacZ-R 5'-GACAGTATCGGCCTCAGGAA-3'
GCTTCTGGTGCCGGAAACCAGGCAAAGCGCCATTCGCCATTCAGGCTGCGCAACTGTTGGGAAGGGCGAT
CGGTGCGGGCCTCTTCGCTATTACGCCAGCTGGCGAAAGGGGGATGTGCTGCAAGGCGATTAAGTTGGGT
AACGCCAGGGTTTTCCCAGTCACGACGTTGTAAAACGACGGGATCCGCCATGGTGGCGGAAGTTCCTATA
CCTTTTGAAGAATAGGAACTTCGGAATAGGAACTTCCTGTGGAGAGAAAGGCAAAGTGGATGTCAGTAAG
ACCAATAGGTGCCTATCAGAAACGCAAGAGTCTTCTCTGTCTCGACAAGCCCAGTTTCTATTGGTCTCCT
TAAACCTGTCTTGTAACCTTGATACTTACGGCGCGCCAGGGGTCAGCGCAGCCTAAACTCCCGCCCTCCC
TGGCTCCACCCCGGAAACGGACCGTTACTATTACGTCACAGGGATGCCGTTGCGCACTAGGTTTGCCTGT
CCCCCGGAAGGGGTGGGGTGTTCATGTCTCCCAGAGGAGGCGGAGTCGAAACGTCATCTTACGGGGTGAG
GCCAGGGGCGGAGTCGGTTGATTAAGATGCGGGCAAAGGACCCTCTTTTATAGGTGTCAGGTCAGGTTTT
GGAGCTACACCTTGGGGGGCCGAGGCTTCCGCAGCAGGCAGCAAGAAAAGAGAGTTGGGACTAAGTCCAG
TACTGTTTTCTTAATCCCCACGTCTCCTCTACCCCTCCCTGGGCTTCTGCCCTGCCGAGTGCCTCTCTTG
CCTGCCTTCCTCCCCTTGTATGACCCTGGGCCGAGGAGGAATAGGTCCTCAGATAGAGTCCAGTCTAGAA
AAGGCCAGGCTACGGAAATACCTAGTTGAGTGGCCTCGGCTAAGTCACTGAATGGCCGGAGGGTCATTGC
CCTTCC
