>Addgene plasmid #29247 | pEMS1499 | addgene partial sequence | sequence record 39367 | pEMS1307-fwd 5'-ccgcacgtctaagaaaccat-3'
AAATAGGCGTATCACGAGGCCCTTTCGTCTTCAAGAATTAATTCCGATCATATTCAATAACCCTTAATGA
ATTCGAGCTCCTAGGCCGGCCCACAGTCATCCAATCACAAGCAAATTCACACTAGCACACACAGATTCTG
ATAGGGGAGTTGTGGGTGGGGTGGGAGCAGAGGGCAGGCAAGCACCAACTTGCCTTCACCTTCTCCTCCC
CACTTCCTGGCTTGGCCTGCCTGTCTTATCAGAAGAAATGGATGGGAATGGGTCCCTAGAGCAGGCCCTT
CTGGCTGAGGAGGTTCTTGGCTGAGGCCAGCCCCATTCAGAGAAGCTGGGGGAAGGCCCTTTATGGTAAT
ATTAAGGGTGTTTTGGAGATGCTGAGGTGGGGCAGCTTTCCCCAGGATGATGAGACAGGGAGGAAAGGTG
GGGTAGATAAGGAGGGAAGATAAAAGCTCTTTGGTGCTAGGTTACTGTTGTCAAAACAGGTAAAAGGCCC
AGTGAATCTTACCTTCCTGTTTTTGTCTAGTCCTGTTCCAGGAATGCCAACCTCTTGCCAGCAGGGGCCT
AGGGTCTCCAGATCCAGTCCCTGACTTGTTGAAGACATTGGACTCAAGCACTCAATTACATCTTTGTTTT
ACTCAAATTCCAGCCTCCTTCCTGGGCCTGGAGGAACATCCCCTCTCCCTACCCGGGTTCAGTCACACCC
TCATGTCCAACTGCTATACCCCCTGCATCCCACCCTCCAGCTATAGCCGCTTCTCTCCTAATCCCATACC
CAGCTGTCACTCCGTTCTTTACCCCCTCCCCGCAATGCAAAGCTCCTAT
