[The description below was written by a language model from this plasmid's Addgene catalogue record.]
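Description:
pEMS1499 is a Pleiades Promoter Project plasmid that carries the human MiniPromoter Ple28, a 2,414 bp regulatory insert derived from the CCL27 locus (also known as CTACK or small inducible cytokine A27). It is built on the large pEMS1313 backbone, recorded as about 18.8 kb without the insert. The MiniPromoter was cloned by restriction digestion between FseI and AscI sites; the record does not say whether those sites survived cloning. The plasmid is maintained in E. coli as a high-copy construct under ampicillin selection. No feature table is provided, so the origin of replication and the other elements that make up this unusually large backbone are not stated.

The insert is a compact human regulatory sequence, not a coding gene. It sits upstream of a backbone-encoded reporter listed as Intron-LacZ-NLS. In that arrangement, Ple28 drives transcription of a lacZ cassette that is preceded by an intron, an element commonly included to improve transgene expression. The resulting beta-galactosidase carries a nuclear localisation signal, which concentrates staining in the nuclei of expressing cells and makes individual positive cells easier to identify. The construct therefore reports where and in which cell types the CCL27-derived MiniPromoter is active. The stated purpose ties it to a study that characterised the expression patterns of human MiniPromoters for targeted central nervous system delivery and tested their compatibility with adeno-associated viral vectors. The record does not describe the expression pattern found for Ple28, and it does not indicate that this plasmid is itself an AAV vector.
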