Addgene plasmid #29247: pEMS1499
Purpose: Pleiades (Ple) MiniPromoter expression pattern described in de Leeuw et al., MTM, 2014 (PMID: 24761428).
Depositing lab: Elizabeth Simpson. Depositing organization: University of British Columbia. Publication: Targeted CNS Delivery Using Human MiniPromoters and Demonstrated Compatibility with Adeno-Associated Viral Vectors. de Leeuw CN, Dyka FM, Boye SL, Laprise S, Zhou M, Chou AY, Borretta L, McInerny SC, Banks KG, Portales-Casamar E, Swanson MI, D'Souza CA, Boye SE, Jones SJ, Holt RA, Goldowitz D, Hauswirth WW, Wasserman WW, Simpson EM. Mol Ther Methods Clin Dev. 2014 Jan 8;1:5. 10.1038/mtm.2013.5 PubMed 24761428.
Backbone
  Vector backbone: pEMS1313
  Backbone size w/o insert (bp): 18843
  Vector type: Pleiades Promoter Project [sic, Pleaides Plieades]
Growth in bacteria
  Bacterial resistance: Ampicillin, 100 μg/mL
  Growth temperature: 37°C
  Growth strain: DH5alpha
  Growth instructions: DH10B
  Copy number: High Copy
Gene/Insert
  Gene/Insert name: Ple28 (alt names: CCL27; Small inducible cytokine A27 precursor)
  Species: H. sapiens (human)
  Insert size (bp): 2414
  Entrez Gene: CCL27 (a.k.a. ALP, CTACK, CTAK, ESKINE, ILC, PESKY, SCYA27)
  Tag / fusion protein: Intron-LacZ-NLS (C terminal on backbone)
  Cloning method: Restriction Enzyme; 5′ cloning site FseI (unknown if destroyed); 3′ cloning site AscI (unknown if destroyed)
  Sequencing primers: 5′ Unknown
Terms and licenses: Academic/Nonprofit Terms; Industry Terms
How to cite: pEMS1499 was a gift from Elizabeth Simpson (Addgene plasmid # 29247 ; http://n2t.net/addgene:29247 ; RRID:Addgene_29247)
